Addgene plasmid #144907: TFORF3431
Purpose: Lentiviral vector for overexpressing transcription factor ORFs with unique 24-bp barcodes. Barcodes facilitate identification of transcription factors in pooled screens.
Depositing lab: Feng Zhang. Depositing organization: Broad Institute. Publication: A transcription factor atlas of directed differentiation. Joung J, Ma S, Tay T, Geiger-Schuller KR, Kirchgatterer PC, Verdine VK, Guo B, Arias-Garcia MA, Allen WE, Singh A, Kuksenko O, Abudayyeh OO, Gootenberg JS, Fu Z, Macrae RK, Buenrostro JD, Regev A, Zhang F. Cell. 2023 Jan 5;186(1):209-229.e26. doi: 10.1016/j.cell.2022.11.026. PubMed 36608654.
Backbone
  Vector backbone: pLX_TRC317
  Backbone manufacturer: Broad Institute Genetic Perturbation Platform
  Backbone size w/o insert (bp): 8264
  Vector type: Mammalian Expression, Lentiviral
  Selectable markers: Puromycin
Growth in bacteria
  Bacterial resistance: Ampicillin, 100 μg/mL
  Growth temperature: 37°C
  Growth strain: NEB Stable
  Copy number: High Copy
Gene/Insert
  Gene/Insert name: NR3C2
  Species: H. sapiens (human)
  Insert size (bp): 3173
  Entrez Gene: NR3C2 (a.k.a. MCR, MLR, MR, NR3C2VIT)
  Promoter: EF1a
  Tag / fusion protein: V5 (C terminal on insert)
  Cloning method: Gateway Cloning
  Sequencing primers: 5′ GGGTGGAGACTGAAGTTAGGCCAG; 3′ CACATAGCGTAAAAGGAGCAACATAG
Resource information
  A portion of this plasmid was derived from a plasmid made by: Broad Institute Genetic Perturbation Platform
Terms and licenses: Academic/Nonprofit Terms; Industry Terms: Not Available to Industry
Depositor comments: NM_000901.4 Please test multiple small colonies in case of plasmid recombination. To make this collection available in a timely manner, a portion of this collection was not fully sequenced by Addgene. If an Addgene verified full plasmid sequence is not available, please contact us prior to placing an order to request the full sequence.
How to cite: TFORF3431 was a gift from Feng Zhang (Addgene plasmid # 144907 ; http://n2t.net/addgene:144907 ; RRID:Addgene_144907)
