[The description below was written by a language model from this plasmid's Addgene catalogue record and pLannotate feature annotations shown in this document.]
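Description:
TFORF3431 is a lentiviral mammalian expression plasmid built on the pLX_TRC317 backbone. It belongs to a barcoded transcription factor ORF collection designed for overexpression studies and pooled screens. It is maintained in E. coli through a high-copy ColE1/pUC-type origin with ampicillin resistance (AmpR), and it also carries an f1 origin. The depositor notes a risk of plasmid recombination, which is common for LTR-containing vectors. The annotated sequence record of about 11.4 kb matches the sum of the stated backbone and insert sizes.

The viral portion has a third-generation, self-inactivating layout. An RSV promoter drives a truncated HIV-1 5' LTR, followed by the Ψ packaging signal with a gag fragment, the RRE for Rev-dependent RNA export, a cPPT/CTS element, a WPRE to boost transcript expression, and a ΔU3 3' LTR. An SV40 polyadenylation signal lies downstream of the 3' LTR. Two expression units sit between the LTRs. The first is an SV40 early promoter driving puromycin N-acetyltransferase, which allows selection of transduced cells. The second is the human EF-1α promoter driving human NR3C2, the mineralocorticoid receptor, a nuclear receptor that binds aldosterone and glucocorticoids and transactivates target genes. The ORF was introduced by Gateway cloning and is flanked by attB1 and attB2 sites, with a V5 epitope tag just downstream of attB2 giving a C-terminal fusion for detection.

The catalogue entry says each construct in the collection carries a unique 24-bp barcode that identifies the transcription factor in pooled screens. The barcode is not annotated in the feature table, so its position cannot be stated from this record.
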