Features (pLannotate 1.2.2; 34 found; start..end, strand, type, name):
      5..231     +  promoter       RSV promoter: Rous sarcoma virus enhancer/promoter
    232..412     +  LTR            5' LTR (truncated): truncated 5' long terminal repeat (LTR) from HIV-1
    459..584     +  misc_feature   HIV-1 Ψ: packaging signal of human immunodeficiency virus type 1
    568..931     +  CDS            HIV-1 gag (fragment): gag protein from human immunodeficiency virus 1; gag
   1077..1310    +  misc_feature   RRE: The Rev response element (RRE) of HIV-1 allows for Rev-dependent mRNA export from the nucleus to the cytoplasm.
   1687..1713    +  CDS            Rev (fragment): human immunodeficiency virus 1 (HIV-1) Rev protein; rev; enhances nuclear export of unspliced and incompletely spliced viral mRNAs
   1720..1743    +  promoter       SV40 promoter (fragment): SV40 early promoter
   1744..1815    +  promoter       SV40 promoter (fragment): SV40 enhancer and early promoter
   1839..1974    +  rep_origin     SV40 ori: SV40 origin of replication
   2020..2616    +  CDS            PuroR (fragment): puromycin N-acetyltransferase; pac from Streptomyces; confers resistance to puromycin
   2665..2782    +  misc_feature   cPPT/CTS: central polypurine tract and central termination sequence of HIV-1
   2847..2913    +  CDS            small t antigen (fragment): SV40 (simian virus 40) small t antigen
   2920..4098    +  promoter       EF-1α promoter: strong constitutive promoter for human elongation factor EF-1α
   4118..4142    +  protein_bind   attB1: mutant version of attB; recombination site for the Gateway® BP reaction BP Clonase™
   4151..7102    +  CDS            NR3C2: MCR_HUMAN - Also known as MCR, MLR. Experimental evidence at protein level: Swiss-Prot protein existence level 1. Receptor for both mineralocorticoids (MC) such as aldosterone and glucocorticoids (GC) such as corticosterone or cortisol. Binds to mineralocorticoid response elements (MRE) and transactivates target genes. The effect of MC is to increase ion and water transport and thus raise extracellular fluid volume and blood pressure and lower potassium levels. From Homo sapiens (Human).
   7110..7134    -  protein_bind   attB2: mutant version of attB; recombination site for the Gateway® BP reaction BP Clonase™
   7142..7183    +  CDS            V5 tag: epitope tag from simian virus 5
   7199..7252    +  promoter       U6 promoter (fragment): RNA polymerase III promoter for human U6 snRNA
   7294..7882    +  misc_feature   WPRE: woodchuck hepatitis virus posttranscriptional regulatory element
   7933..7952    +  misc_feature   cPPT/CTS (fragment): central polypurine tract and central termination sequence of HIV-1
   7954..8187    +  LTR            3' LTR (ΔU3): self-inactivating 3' long terminal repeat (LTR) from HIV-1
   8265..8386    +  polyA_signal   SV40 poly(A) signal: SV40 polyadenylation signal
   8426..8561    +  rep_origin     SV40 ori: SV40 origin of replication
   8582..8600    -  promoter       T7 promoter: promoter for bacteriophage T7 RNA polymerase
   8608..8763    +  CDS            lacZα (fragment): LacZα fragment of β-galactosidase; lacZ fragment
   8768..9196    +  rep_origin     f1 ori (sequence partly withheld): f1 bacteriophage origin of replication; arrow indicates direction of (+) strand synthesis
   9249..9353    +  promoter       AmpR promoter: bla
   9354..10214   +  CDS            AmpR: β-lactamase; bla; confers resistance to ampicillin, carbenicillin, and related antibiotics
  10385..10973   +  rep_origin     ori: high-copy-number ColE1/pMB1/pBR322/pUC origin of replication
  11156..11248   +  CDS            lacI (fragment): lac repressor; lacI; The lac repressor binds to the lac operator to inhibit transcription in E. coli. This inhibition can be relieved by adding lactose or isopropyl-β-D-thiogalactopyranoside (IPTG).
  11261..11282   +  protein_bind   CAP binding site: CAP binding activates transcription in the presence of cAMP. E. coli catabolite activator protein
  11297..11327   +  promoter       lac promoter: promoter for the E. coli lac operon
  11331..11353   +  protein_bind   lac operator (fragment): The lac repressor binds to the lac operator to inhibit transcription in E. coli. This inhibition can be relieved by adding lactose or isopropyl-β-D-thiogalactopyranoside (IPTG). lac repressor encoded by lacI
  11396..11414   +  promoter       T3 promoter: promoter for bacteriophage T3 RNA polymerase
>Addgene plasmid #144907 | TFORF3431 | addgene full sequence | sequence record 404480 | Addgene NGS Result
TTAATGTAGTCTTATGCAATACTCTTGTAGTCTTGCAACATGGTAACGATGAGTTAGCAACATGCCTTAC
AAGGAGAGAAAAAGCACCGTGCATGCCGATTGGTGGAAGTAAGGTGGTACGATCGTGCCTTATTAGGAAG
GCAACAGACGGGTCTGACATGGATTGGACGAACCACTGAATTGCCGCATTGCAGAGATATTGTATTTAAG
TGCCTAGCTCGATACATAAACGGGTCTCTCTGGTTAGACCAGATCTGAGCCTGGGAGCTCTCTGGCTAAC
TAGGGAACCCACTGCTTAAGCCTCAATAAAGCTTGCCTTGAGTGCTTCAAGTAGTGTGTGCCCGTCTGTT
GTGTGACTCTGGTAACTAGAGATCCCTCAGACCCTTTTAGTCAGTGTGGAAAATCTCTAGCAGTGGCGCC
CGAACAGGGACTTGAAAGCGAAAGGGAAACCAGAGGAGCTCTCTCGACGCAGGACTCGGCTTGCTGAAGC
GCGCACGGCAAGAGGCGAGGGGCGGCGACTGGTGAGTACGCCAAAAATTTTGACTAGCGGAGGCTAGAAG
GAGAGAGATGGGTGCGAGAGCGTCAGTATTAAGCGGGGGAGAATTAGATCGCGATGGGAAAAAATTCGGT
TAAGGCCAGGGGGAAAGAAAAAATATAAATTAAAACATATAGTATGGGCAAGCAGGGAGCTAGAACGATT
CGCAGTTAATCCTGGCCTGTTAGAAACATCAGAAGGCTGTAGACAAATACTGGGACAGCTACAACCATCC
CTTCAGACAGGATCAGAAGAACTTAGATCATTATATAATACAGTAGCAACCCTCTATTGTGTGCATCAAA
GGATAGAGATAAAAGACACCAAGGAAGCTTTAGACAAGATAGAGGAAGAGCAAAACAAAAGTAAGACCAC
CGCACAGCAAGCGGCCGCTGATCTTCAGACCTGGAGGAGGAGATATGAGGGACAATTGGAGAAGTGAATT
ATATAAATATAAAGTAGTAAAAATTGAACCATTAGGAGTAGCACCCACCAAGGCAAAGAGAAGAGTGGTG
CAGAGAGAAAAAAGAGCAGTGGGAATAGGAGCTTTGTTCCTTGGGTTCTTGGGAGCAGCAGGAAGCACTA
TGGGCGCAGCGTCAATGACGCTGACGGTACAGGCCAGACAATTATTGTCTGGTATAGTGCAGCAGCAGAA
CAATTTGCTGAGGGCTATTGAGGCGCAACAGCATCTGTTGCAACTCACAGTCTGGGGCATCAAGCAGCTC
CAGGCAAGAATCCTGGCTGTGGAAAGATACCTAAAGGATCAACAGCTCCTGGGGATTTGGGGTTGCTCTG
GAAAACTCATTTGCACCACTGCTGTGCCTTGGAATGCTAGTTGGAGTAATAAATCTCTGGAACAGATTTG
GAATCACACGACCTGGATGGAGTGGGACAGAGAAATTAACAATTACACAAGCTTAATACACTCCTTAATT
GAAGAATCGCAAAACCAGCAAGAAAAGAATGAACAAGAATTATTGGAATTAGATAAATGGGCAAGTTTGT
GGAATTGGTTTAACATAACAAATTGGCTGTGGTATATAAAATTATTCATAATGATAGTAGGAGGCTTGGT
AGGTTTAAGAATAGTTTTTGCTGTACTTTCTATAGTGAATAGAGTTAGGCAGGGATATTCACCATTATCG
TTTCAGACCCACCTCCCAACCCCGAGGGGACCCATGCATTGCATCTCAATTAGTCAGCAACCAGGTGTGG
AAAGTCCCCAGGCTCCCCAGCAGGCAGAAGTATGCAAAGCATGCGTCTCAATTAGTCAGCAACCATAGTC
CCGCCCCTAACTCCGCCCATCCCGCCCCTAACTCCGCCCAGTTCCGCCCATTCTCCGCCCCATGGCTGAC
TAATTTTTTTTATTTATGCAGAGGCCGAGGCCGCCTCGGCCTCTGAGCTATTCCAGAAGTAGTGAGGAGG
CTTTTTTGGAGGCCTAGGCTTTTGCAAAAAGCTTTCTAGAGGTACCACCGGAGCTTACCATGACCGAGTA
CAAGCCCACGGTGCGCCTCGCCACCCGCGACGACGTCCCCAGGGCCGTACGCACCCTCGCCGCCGCGTTC
GCCGACTACCCCGCCACGCGCCACACCGTCGATCCGGACCGCCACATCGAGCGGGTCACCGAGCTGCAAG
AACTCTTCCTCACGCGCGTCGGGCTCGACATCGGCAAGGTGTGGGTCGCGGACGACGGCGCCGCCGTGGC
GGTCTGGACCACGCCGGAGAGCGTCGAAGCGGGGGCGGTGTTCGCCGAGATCGGCCCGCGCATGGCCGAG
TTGAGCGGTTCCCGGCTGGCCGCGCAGCAACAGATGGAAGGCCTCCTGGCGCCGCACCGGCCCAAGGAGC
CCGCGTGGTTCCTGGCCACCGTCGGCGTCTCGCCCGACCACCAGGGCAAGGGTCTGGGCAGCGCCGTCGT
GCTCCCCGGAGTGGAGGCGGCCGAGCGCGCCGGGGTGCCCGCCTTCCTGGAGACCTCCGCGCCCCGCAAC
CTCCCCTTCTACGAGCGGCTCGGCTTCACCGTCACCGCCGACGTCGAGGTGCCCGAAGGACCGCGCACCT
GGTGCATGACCCGCAAGCCCGGTGCCAGTTAACGAATTCTAGATCTTGAGACAAATGGCAGTATTCATCC
ACAATTTTAAAAGAAAAGGGGGGATTGGGGGGTACAGTGCAGGGGAAAGAATAGTAGACATAATAGCAAC
AGACATACAAACTAAAGAATTACAAAAACAAATTACAAAAATTCAAAATTTTCGGGTTTATTACAGGGAC
AGCAGAGATCCACTTTGGCGCCGGCTCGAGGCCTGCAGGTGCAAAGATGGATAAAGTTTTAAACAGAGAG
GAATCTTTGCAGCTAATGGACCTTCTAGGTCTTGAAAGGAGTGGGAATTGGCTCCGGTGCCCGTCAGTGG
GCAGAGCGCACATCGCCCACAGTCCCCGAGAAGTTGGGGGGAGGGGTCGGCAATTGAACCGGTGCCTAGA
GAAGGTGGCGCGGGGTAAACTGGGAAAGTGATGTCGTGTACTGGCTCCGCCTTTTTCCCGAGGGTGGGGG
AGAACCGTATATAAGTGCAGTAGTCGCCGTGAACGTTCTTTTTCGCAACGGGTTTGCCGCCAGAACACAG
GTAAGTGCCGTGTGTGGTTCCCGCGGGCCTGGCCTCTTTACGGGTTATGGCCCTTGCGTGCCTTGAATTA
CTTCCACCTGGCTGCAGTACGTGATTCTTGATCCCGAGCTTCGGGTTGGAAGTGGGTGGGAGAGTTCGAG
GCCTTGCGCTTAAGGAGCCCCTTCGCCTCGTGCTTGAGTTGAGGCCTGGCCTGGGCGCTGGGGCCGCCGC
GTGCGAATCTGGTGGCACCTTCGCGCCTGTCTCGCTGCTTTCGATAAGTCTCTAGCCATTTAAAATTTTT
GATGACCTGCTGCGACGCTTTTTTTCTGGCAAGATAGTCTTGTAAATGCGGGCCAAGATCTGCACACTGG
TATTTCGGTTTTTGGGGCCGCGGGCGGCGACGGGGCCCGTGCGTCCCAGCGCACATGTTCGGCGAGGCGG
GGCCTGCGAGCGCGGCCACCGAGAATCGGACGGGGGTAGTCTCAAGCTGGCCGGCCTGCTCTGGTGCCTG
GCCTCGCGCCGCCGTGTATCGCCCCGCCCTGGGCGGCAAGGCTGGCCCGGTCGGCACCAGTTGCGTGAGC
GGAAAGATGGCCGCTTCCCGGCCCTGCTGCAGGGAGCTCAAAATGGAGGACGCGGCGCTCGGGAGAGCGG
GCGGGTGAGTCACCCACACAAAGGAAAAGGGCCTTTCCGTCCTCAGCCGTCGCTTCATGTGACTCCACGG
AGTACCGGGCGCCGTCCAGGCACCTCGATTAGTTCTCGAGCTTTTGGAGTACGTCGTCTTTAGGTTGGGG
GGAGGGGTTTTATGCGATGGAGTTTCCCCACACTGAGTGGGTGGAGACTGAAGTTAGGCCAGCTTGGCAC
TTGATGTAATTCTCCTTGGAATTTGCCCTTTTTGAGTTTGGATCTTGGTTCATTCTCAAGCCTCAGACAG
TGGTTCAAAGTTTTTTTCTTCCATTTCAGGTGTCGTGAGGCTAGCATCGATTGATCAACAAGTTTGTACA
AAAAAGCAGGCTTCGCCACCATGGAGACCAAAGGCTACCACAGTCTCCCTGAAGGTCTAGATATGGAAAG
ACGGTGGGGTCAAGTTTCTCAGGCTGTGGAGCGTTCTTCCCTGGGACCTACAGAGAGGACCGATGAGAAT
AACTACATGGAGATTGTCAACGTAAGCTGTGTTTCCGGTGCTATTCCAAACAACAGTACTCAAGGAAGCA
GCAAAGAAAAACAAGAACTACTCCCTTGCCTTCAGCAAGACAATAATCGGCCTGGGATTTTAACATCTGA
TATTAAAACTGAGCTGGAATCTAAGGAACTTTCAGCAACTGTAGCTGAGTCCATGGGTTTATATATGGAT
TCTGTAAGAGATGCTGACTATTCCTATGAGCAGCAGAACCAACAAGGAAGCATGAGTCCAGCTAAGATTT
ATCAGAATGTTGAACAGCTGGTGAAATTTTACAAAGGAAATGGCCATCGTCCTTCCACTCTAAGTTGTGT
GAACACGCCCTTGAGATCATTTATGTCTGACTCTGGGAGCTCCGTGAATGGTGGCGTCATGCGCGCCGTT
GTTAAAAGCCCTATCATGTGTCATGAGAAAAGCCCGTCTGTTTGCAGCCCTCTGAACATGACATCTTCGG
TTTGCAGCCCTGCTGGAATCAACTCTGTGTCCTCCACCACAGCCAGCTTTGGCAGTTTTCCAGTGCACAG
CCCAATCACCCAGGGAACTCCTCTGACATGCTCCCCTAATGTTGAAAATCGAGGCTCCAGGTCGCACAGC
CCTGCACATGCTAGCAATGTGGGCTCTCCTCTCTCAAGTCCGTTAAGTAGCATGAAATCCTCAATTTCCA
GCCCTCCAAGTCACTGCAGTGTAAAATCTCCAGTCTCCAGTCCCAATAATGTCACTCTGAGATCCTCTGT
GTCTAGCCCTGCAAATATTAACAACTCAAGGTGCTCTGTTTCCAGCCCTTCGAACACTAATAACAGATCC
ACGCTTTCCAGTCCGGCAGCCAGTACTGTGGGATCTATCTGTAGCCCTGTAAACAATGCCTTCAGCTACA
CTGCTTCTGGCACCTCTGCTGGATCCAGTACATTGCGGGATGTGGTTCCCAGTCCAGACACGCAGGAGAA
AGGTGCTCAAGAGGTCCCTTTTCCTAAGACTGAGGAAGTAGAGAGTGCCATCTCAAATGGTGTGACTGGC
CAGCTTAATATTGTCCAGTACATAAAACCAGAACCAGATGGAGCTTTTAGCAGCTCATGTCTAGGAGGAA
ATAGCAAAATAAATTCGGATTCTTCATTCTCAGTACCAATAAAGCAAGAATCAACCAAGCATTCATGTTC
AGGCACCTCTTTTAAAGGGAATCCAACAGTAAACCCGTTTCCATTTATGGATGGCTCGTATTTTTCCTTT
ATGGATGATAAAGACTATTATTCCCTATCAGGAATTTTAGGACCACCTGTGCCCGGCTTTGATGGTAACT
GTGAAGGCAGCGGATTCCCAGTGGGTATTAAACAAGAACCAGATGATGGGAGCTATTACCCAGAGGCCAG
CATCCCTTCCTCTGCTATTGTTGGGGTGAATTCAGGTGGACAGTCCTTCCACTACAGGATTGGTGCTCAA
GGTACAATATCTTTATCACGATCGGCTAGAGACCAATCTTTCCAACACCTGAGTTCCTTTCCTCCTGTCA
ATACTTTAGTGGAGTCATGGAAATCACACGGCGACCTGTCGTCTAGAAGAAGTGATGGGTATCCGGTCTT
AGAATACATTCCAGAAAATGTATCAAGCTCTACTTTACGAAGTGTTTCTACTGGATCTTCAAGACCTTCA
AAAATATGTTTGGTGTGTGGGGATGAGGCTTCAGGATGCCATTATGGGGTAGTCACCTGTGGCAGCTGCA
AAGTTTTCTTCAAAAGAGCAGTGGAAGGGCAACACAACTATTTATGTGCTGGAAGAAATGATTGCATCAT
TGATAAGATTCGACGAAAGAATTGTCCTGCTTGCAGACTTCAGAAATGTCTTCAAGCTGGAATGAATTTA
GGAGCACGAAAGTCAAAGAAGTTGGGAAAGTTAAAAGGGATTCACGAGGAGCAGCCACAGCAGCAGCAGC
CCCCACCCCCACCCCCACCCCCGCAAAGCCCAGAGGAAGGGACAACGTACATCGCTCCTGCAAAAGAACC
CTCGGTCAACACAGCACTGGTTCCTCAGCTCTCCACAATCTCACGAGCGCTCACACCTTCCCCCGTTATG
GTCCTTGAAAACATTGAACCTGAAATTGTATATGCAGGCTATGACAGCTCAAAACCAGATACAGCCGAAA
ATCTGCTCTCCACGCTCAACCGCTTAGCAGGCAAACAGATGATCCAAGTCGTGAAGTGGGCAAAGGTACT
TCCAGGATTTAAAAACTTGCCTCTTGAGGACCAAATTACCCTAATCCAGTATTCTTGGATGTGTCTATCA
TCATTTGCCTTGAGCTGGAGATCGTACAAACATACGAACAGCCAATTTCTCTATTTTGCACCAGACCTAG
TCTTTAATGAAGAGAAGATGCATCAGTCTGCCATGTATGAACTATGCCAGGGGATGCACCAAATCAGCCT
TCAGTTCGTTCGACTGCAGCTCACCTTTGAAGAATACACCATCATGAAAGTTTTGCTGCTACTAAGCACA
ATTCCAAAGGATGGCCTCAAAAGCCAGGCTGCATTTGAAGAAATGAGGACAAATTACATCAAAGAACTGA
GGAAGATGGTAACTAAGTGTCCCAACAATTCTGGGCAGAGCTGGCAGAGGTTCTACCAACTGACCAAGCT
GCTGGACTCCATGCATGACCTGGTGAGCGACCTGCTGGAATTCTGCTTCTACACCTTCCGAGAGTCCCAT
GCGCTGAAGGTAGAGTTCCCCGCAATGCTGGTGGAGATCATCAGCGACCAGCTGCCCAAGGTGGAGTCGG
GGAACGCCAAGCCGCTCTACTTCCACCGGAAGTGATAGGACCCAGCTTTCTTGTACAAAGTGGTTGATAT
CGGTAAGCCTATCCCTAACCCTCTCCTCGGTCTCGATTCTACGTAGTAATGAACTAGTCCGTAACTTGAA
AGTATTTCGATTTCTTGGCTTTATATATCTTGTGGAAAGGACGAGTAACGAGTTACCTGGTTAACTCCAC
GCGTTAAGTCGACAATCAACCTCTGGATTACAAAATTTGTGAAAGATTGACTGGTATTCTTAACTATGTT
GCTCCTTTTACGCTATGTGGATACGCTGCTTTAATGCCTTTGTATCATGCTATTGCTTCCCGTATGGCTT
TCATTTTCTCCTCCTTGTATAAATCCTGGTTGCTGTCTCTTTATGAGGAGTTGTGGCCCGTTGTCAGGCA
ACGTGGCGTGGTGTGCACTGTGTTTGCTGACGCAACCCCCACTGGTTGGGGCATTGCCACCACCTGTCAG
CTCCTTTCCGGGACTTTCGCTTTCCCCCTCCCTATTGCCACGGCGGAACTCATCGCCGCCTGCCTTGCCC
GCTGCTGGACAGGGGCTCGGCTGTTGGGCACTGACAATTCCGTGGTGTTGTCGGGGAAATCATCGTCCTT
TCCTTGGCTGCTCGCCTGTGTTGCCACCTGGATTCTGCGCGGGACGTCCTTCTGCTACGTCCCTTCGGCC
CTCAATCCAGCGGACCTTCCTTCCCGCGGCCTGCTGCCGGCTCTGCGGCCTCTTCCGCGTCTTCGCCTTC
GCCCTCAGACGAGTCGGATCTCCCTTTGGGCCGCCTCCCCGCGTCGACTTTAAGACCAATGACTTACAAG
GCAGCTGTAGATCTTAGCCACTTTTTAAAAGAAAAGGGGGGACTGGAAGGGCTAATTCACTCCCAACGAA
GACAAGATCTGCTTTTTGCTTGTACTGGGTCTCTCTGGTTAGACCAGATCTGAGCCTGGGAGCTCTCTGG
CTAACTAGGGAACCCACTGCTTAAGCCTCAATAAAGCTTGCCTTGAGTGCTTCAAGTAGTGTGTGCCCGT
CTGTTGTGTGACTCTGGTAACTAGAGATCCCTCAGACCCTTTTAGTCAGTGTGGAAAATCTCTAGCAGTA
CGTATAGTAGTTCATGTCATCTTATTATTCAGTATTTATAACTTGCAAAGAAATGAATATCAGAGAGTGA
GAGGAACTTGTTTATTGCAGCTTATAATGGTTACAAATAAAGCAATAGCATCACAAATTTCACAAATAAA
GCATTTTTTTCACTGCATTCTAGTTGTGGTTTGTCCAAACTCATCAATGTATCTTATCATGTCTGGCTCT
AGCTATCCCGCCCCTAACTCCGCCCATCCCGCCCCTAACTCCGCCCAGTTCCGCCCATTCTCCGCCCCAT
GGCTGACTAATTTTTTTTATTTATGCAGAGGCCGAGGCCGCCTCGGCCTCTGAGCTATTCCAGAAGTAGT
GAGGAGGCTTTTTTGGAGGCCTAGGGACGTACCCAATTCGCCCTATAGTGAGTCGTATTACGCGCGCTCA
CTGGCCGTCGTTTTACAACGTCGTGACTGGGAAAACCCTGGCGTTACCCAACTTAATCGCCTTGCAGCAC
ATCCCCCTTTCGCCAGCTGGCGTAATAGCGAAGAGGCCCGCACCGATCGCCCTTCCCAACAGTTGCGCAG
CCTGAATGGCGAATGGG
[124 nt withheld, positions 8768-8891]
C
[91 nt withheld, positions 8893-8983]
A
[49 nt withheld, positions 8985-9033]
CCTTTGACGTTGGAGTCCACGTTCTTT
[37 nt withheld, positions 9061-9097]
ACCCTATCTCGGTCTATTCTTTTGATTTATAAGGGATTTTGCCGATTTCGGCCTATTGGTTAAAAAATGA
GCTGATTTAACAAAAATTTAACGCGAATTTTAACAAAATATTAACGCTTACAATTTAGGTGGCACTTTTC
GGGGAAATGTGCGCGGAACCCCTATTTGTTTATTTTTCTAAATACATTCAAATATGTATCCGCTCATGAG
ACAATAACCCTGATAAATGCTTCAATAATATTGAAAAAGGAAGAGTATGAGTATTCAACATTTCCGTGTC
GCCCTTATTCCCTTTTTTGCGGCATTTTGCCTTCCTGTTTTTGCTCACCCAGAAACGCTGGTGAAAGTAA
AAGATGCTGAAGATCAGTTGGGTGCACGAGTGGGTTACATCGAACTGGATCTCAACAGCGGTAAGATCCT
TGAGAGTTTTCGCCCCGAAGAACGTTTTCCAATGATGAGCACTTTTAAAGTTCTGCTATGTGGCGCGGTA
TTATCCCGTATTGACGCCGGGCAAGAGCAACTCGGTCGCCGCATACACTATTCTCAGAATGACTTGGTTG
AGTACTCACCAGTCACAGAAAAGCATCTTACGGATGGCATGACAGTAAGAGAATTATGCAGTGCTGCCAT
AACCATGAGTGATAACACTGCGGCCAACTTACTTCTGACAACGATCGGAGGACCGAAGGAGCTAACCGCT
TTTTTGCACAACATGGGGGATCATGTAACTCGCCTTGATCGTTGGGAACCGGAGCTGAATGAAGCCATAC
CAAACGACGAGCGTGACACCACGATGCCTGTAGCAATGGCAACAACGTTGCGCAAACTATTAACTGGCGA
ACTACTTACTCTAGCTTCCCGGCAACAATTAATAGACTGGATGGAGGCGGATAAAGTTGCAGGACCACTT
CTGCGCTCGGCCCTTCCGGCTGGCTGGTTTATTGCTGATAAATCTGGAGCCGGTGAGCGTGGGTCTCGCG
GTATCATTGCAGCACTGGGGCCAGATGGTAAGCCCTCCCGTATCGTAGTTATCTACACGACGGGGAGTCA
GGCAACTATGGATGAACGAAATAGACAGATCGCTGAGATAGGTGCCTCACTGATTAAGCATTGGTAACTG
TCAGACCAAGTTTACTCATATATACTTTAGATTGATTTAAAACTTCATTTTTAATTTAAAAGGATCTAGG
TGAAGATCCTTTTTGATAATCTCATGACCAAAATCCCTTAACGTGAGTTTTCGTTCCACTGAGCGTCAGA
CCCCGTAGAAAAGATCAAAGGATCTTCTTGAGATCCTTTTTTTCTGCGCGTAATCTGCTGCTTGCAAACA
AAAAAACCACCGCTACCAGCGGTGGTTTGTTTGCCGGATCAAGAGCTACCAACTCTTTTTCCGAAGGTAA
CTGGCTTCAGCAGAGCGCAGATACCAAATACTGTTCTTCTAGTGTAGCCGTAGTTAGGCCACCACTTCAA
GAACTCTGTAGCACCGCCTACATACCTCGCTCTGCTAATCCTGTTACCAGTGGCTGCTGCCAGTGGCGAT
AAGTCGTGTCTTACCGGGTTGGACTCAAGACGATAGTTACCGGATAAGGCGCAGCGGTCGGGCTGAACGG
GGGGTTCGTGCACACAGCCCAGCTTGGAGCGAACGACCTACACCGAACTGAGATACCTACAGCGTGAGCT
ATGAGAAAGCGCCACGCTTCCCGAAGGGAGAAAGGCGGACAGGTATCCGGTAAGCGGCAGGGTCGGAACA
GGAGAGCGCACGAGGGAGCTTCCAGGGGGAAACGCCTGGTATCTTTATAGTCCTGTCGGGTTTCGCCACC
TCTGACTTGAGCGTCGATTTTTGTGATGCTCGTCAGGGGGGCGGAGCCTATGGAAAAACGCCAGCAACGC
GGCCTTTTTACGGTTCCTGGCCTTTTGCTGGCCTTTTGCTCACATGTTCTTTCCTGCGTTATCCCCTGAT
TCTGTGGATAACCGTATTACCGCCTTTGAGTGAGCTGATACCGCTCGCCGCAGCCGAACGACCGAGCGCA
GCGAGTCAGTGAGCGAGGAAGCGGAAGAGCGCCCAATACGCAAACCGCCTCTCCCCGCGCGTTGGCCGAT
TCATTAATGCAGCTGGCACGACAGGTTTCCCGACTGGAAAGCGGGCAGTGAGCGCAACGCAATTAATGTG
AGTTAGCTCACTCATTAGGCACCCCAGGCTTTACACTTTATGCTTCCGGCTCGTATGTTGTGTGGAATTG
TGAGCGGATAACAATTTCACACAGGAAACAGCTATGACCATGATTACGCCAAGCGCGCAATTAACCCTCA
CTAAAGGGAACAAAAGCTGGAGCTGCAAGC
