>Addgene plasmid #144907 | TFORF3431 | depositor partial sequence | sequence record 286836 | Insert
ATCGATTGATCAACAAGTTTGTACAAAAAAGCAGGCTTCGCCACCATGGAGACCAAAGGCTACCACAGTC
TCCCTGAAGGTCTAGATATGGAAAGACGGTGGGGTCAAGTTTCTCAGGCTGTGGAGCGTTCTTCCCTGGG
ACCTACAGAGAGGACCGATGAGAATAACTACATGGAGATTGTCAACGTAAGCTGTGTTTCCGGTGCTATT
CCAAACAACAGTACTCAAGGAAGCAGCAAAGAAAAACAAGAACTACTCCCTTGCCTTCAGCAAGACAATA
ATCGGCCTGGGATTTTAACATCTGATATTAAAACTGAGCTGGAATCTAAGGAACTTTCAGCAACTGTAGC
TGAGTCCATGGGTTTATATATGGATTCTGTAAGAGATGCTGACTATTCCTATGAGCAGCAGAACCAACAA
GGAAGCATGAGTCCAGCTAAGATTTATCAGAATGTTGAACAGCTGGTGAAATTTTACAAAGGAAATGGCC
ATCGTCCTTCCACTCTAAGTTGTGTGAACACGCCCTTGAGATCATTTATGTCTGACTCTGGGAGCTCCGT
GAATGGTGGCGTCATGCGCGCCGTTGTTAAAAGCCCTATCATGTGTCATGAGAAAAGCCCGTCTGTTTGC
AGCCCTCTGAACATGACATCTTCGGTTTGCAGCCCTGCTGGAATCAACTCTGTGTCCTCCACCACAGCCA
GCTTTGGCAGTTTTCCAGTGCACAGCCCAATCACCCAGGGAACTCCTCTGACATGCTCCCCTAATGTTGA
AAATCGAGGCTCCAGGTCGCACAGCCCTGCACATGCTAGCAATGTGGGCTCTCCTCTCTCAAGTCCGTTA
AGTAGCATGAAATCCTCAATTTCCAGCCCTCCAAGTCACTGCAGTGTAAAATCTCCAGTCTCCAGTCCCA
ATAATGTCACTCTGAGATCCTCTGTGTCTAGCCCTGCAAATATTAACAACTCAAGGTGCTCTGTTTCCAG
CCCTTCGAACACTAATAACAGATCCACGCTTTCCAGTCCGGCAGCCAGTACTGTGGGATCTATCTGTAGC
CCTGTAAACAATGCCTTCAGCTACACTGCTTCTGGCACCTCTGCTGGATCCAGTACATTGCGGGATGTGG
TTCCCAGTCCAGACACGCAGGAGAAAGGTGCTCAAGAGGTCCCTTTTCCTAAGACTGAGGAAGTAGAGAG
TGCCATCTCAAATGGTGTGACTGGCCAGCTTAATATTGTCCAGTACATAAAACCAGAACCAGATGGAGCT
TTTAGCAGCTCATGTCTAGGAGGAAATAGCAAAATAAATTCGGATTCTTCATTCTCAGTACCAATAAAGC
AAGAATCAACCAAGCATTCATGTTCAGGCACCTCTTTTAAAGGGAATCCAACAGTAAACCCGTTTCCATT
TATGGATGGCTCGTATTTTTCCTTTATGGATGATAAAGACTATTATTCCCTATCAGGAATTTTAGGACCA
CCTGTGCCCGGCTTTGATGGTAACTGTGAAGGCAGCGGATTCCCAGTGGGTATTAAACAAGAACCAGATG
ATGGGAGCTATTACCCAGAGGCCAGCATCCCTTCCTCTGCTATTGTTGGGGTGAATTCAGGTGGACAGTC
CTTCCACTACAGGATTGGTGCTCAAGGTACAATATCTTTATCACGATCGGCTAGAGACCAATCTTTCCAA
CACCTGAGTTCCTTTCCTCCTGTCAATACTTTAGTGGAGTCATGGAAATCACACGGCGACCTGTCGTCTA
GAAGAAGTGATGGGTATCCGGTCTTAGAATACATTCCAGAAAATGTATCAAGCTCTACTTTACGAAGTGT
TTCTACTGGATCTTCAAGACCTTCAAAAATATGTTTGGTGTGTGGGGATGAGGCTTCAGGATGCCATTAT
GGGGTAGTCACCTGTGGCAGCTGCAAAGTTTTCTTCAAAAGAGCAGTGGAAGGGCAACACAACTATTTAT
GTGCTGGAAGAAATGATTGCATCATTGATAAGATTCGACGAAAGAATTGTCCTGCTTGCAGACTTCAGAA
ATGTCTTCAAGCTGGAATGAATTTAGGAGCACGAAAGTCAAAGAAGTTGGGAAAGTTAAAAGGGATTCAC
GAGGAGCAGCCACAGCAGCAGCAGCCCCCACCCCCACCCCCACCCCCGCAAAGCCCAGAGGAAGGGACAA
CGTACATCGCTCCTGCAAAAGAACCCTCGGTCAACACAGCACTGGTTCCTCAGCTCTCCACAATCTCACG
AGCGCTCACACCTTCCCCCGTTATGGTCCTTGAAAACATTGAACCTGAAATTGTATATGCAGGCTATGAC
AGCTCAAAACCAGATACAGCCGAAAATCTGCTCTCCACGCTCAACCGCTTAGCAGGCAAACAGATGATCC
AAGTCGTGAAGTGGGCAAAGGTACTTCCAGGATTTAAAAACTTGCCTCTTGAGGACCAAATTACCCTAAT
CCAGTATTCTTGGATGTGTCTATCATCATTTGCCTTGAGCTGGAGATCGTACAAACATACGAACAGCCAA
TTTCTCTATTTTGCACCAGACCTAGTCTTTAATGAAGAGAAGATGCATCAGTCTGCCATGTATGAACTAT
GCCAGGGGATGCACCAAATCAGCCTTCAGTTCGTTCGACTGCAGCTCACCTTTGAAGAATACACCATCAT
GAAAGTTTTGCTGCTACTAAGCACAATTCCAAAGGATGGCCTCAAAAGCCAGGCTGCATTTGAAGAAATG
AGGACAAATTACATCAAAGAACTGAGGAAGATGGTAACTAAGTGTCCCAACAATTCTGGGCAGAGCTGGC
AGAGGTTCTACCAACTGACCAAGCTGCTGGACTCCATGCATGACCTGGTGAGCGACCTGCTGGAATTCTG
CTTCTACACCTTCCGAGAGTCCCATGCGCTGAAGGTAGAGTTCCCCGCAATGCTGGTGGAGATCATCAGC
GACCAGCTGCCCAAGGTGGAGTCGGGGAACGCCAAGCCGCTCTACTTCCACCGGAAGTGATAGGACCCAG
CTTTCTTGTACAAAGTGGTTGATATCGGTAAGCCTATCCCTAACCCTCTCCTCGGTCTCGATTCTACGTA
GTAATGAACTAGTCCGTAACTTGAAAGTATTTCGATTTCTTGGCTTTATATATCTTGTGGAAAGGACGAG
TAACGAGTTACCTGGTTAACTCC
