>Addgene plasmid #144907 | TFORF3431 | depositor partial sequence | sequence record 286837 | Barcode
GTAACGAGTTACCTGGTTAACTCC
